>Addgene plasmid #27821 | pUT1437-HQ858739 | depositor full sequence | sequence record 13096 | Author sequence
CAAATAATGATTTTATTTTGACTGATAGTGACCTGTTCGTTGCAACAAATTGATGAGCAATGCTTTTTTA
TAATGCCAACTTTGTACAAAAAAGCAGGCTCCGCGGCCGCCTTGTTTAACTTTAAGAAGGAGCCCTTCAC
CATGGATATGGTTTCGCAGTCCGAGCACCTGTGCTACGTCCGCTGCACCTACTGCAACACCGTGCTCGCG
GTTGGGGTTCCATGCAAGAGGCTGATGGACACGGTGACTGTCAAGTGCGGCCACTGCAACAACCTCTCCT
ACCTCAGTCCACGGCCCCCCATGGTGCAGCCGCTCTCGCCGACTGATCACCCTTTGGGGCCATTCCAGTG
TCAGGGACCCTGCAACGACTGCAGGAGGAACCAACCGCTGCCGCTGGCTTCGCCGTCATCAACTGAGCTA
AGCCCGAGAATGCCCTTCGTAGTCAAGCCCCCGGAGAAGAAACACCGCCTCCCATCTGCTTATAATCGCT
TCATGAGGGAGGAGATTCAGCGCATCAAAGCTGCGAAGCCAGATATCCCTCACAGGGAGGCCTTCAGCAT
GGCTGCCAAGAATTGGGCAAAGTGTGACCCGCGCTGCTCGACGGCTGCCTCTACCGAAACTTCTAACAGC
GCTCCTGCTGAGCCNAGAGTTGTGCCCACTCCCCAGTTAACTGAGCCACGCTTTGACCTGGAGGATAGGG
CCAAGGGGCAAGTCATTGAGAGCTTCGACATNTTCAAGCATATTGAGCGCAGCATCAAGGGTGGGCGCGC
CGACCCAGCTTTCTTGTACAAAGTTGGCATTATAAGAAAGCATTGCTTATCAATTTGTTGCAACGAACAG
GTCACTATCAGTCAAAATAAAATCATTATTTGCCATCCAGCTGATATCCCCTATAGTGAGTCGTATTACA
TGGTCATAGCTGTTTCCTGGCAGCTCTGGCCCGTGTCTCAAAATCTCTGATGTTACATTGCACAAGATAA
AAATATATCATCATGAACAATAAAACTGTCTGCTTACATAAACAGTAATACAAGGGGTGTTATGAGCCAT
ATTCAACGGGAAACGTCGAGGCCGCGATTAAATTCCAACATGGATGCTGATTTATATGGGTATAAATGGG
CTCGCGATAATGTCGGGCAATCAGGTGCGACAATCTATCGCTTGTATGGGAAGCCCGATGCGCCAGAGTT
GTTTCTGAAACATGGCAAAGGTAGCGTTGCCAATGATGTTACAGATGAGATGGTCAGACTAAACTGGCTG
ACGGAATTTATGCCTCTTCCGACCATCAAGCATTTTATCCGTACTCCTGATGATGCATGGTTACTCACCA
CTGCGATCCCCGGAAAAACAGCATTCCAGGTATTAGAAGAATATCCTGATTCAGGTGAAAATATTGTTGA
TGCGCTGGCAGTGTTCCTGCGCCGGTTGCATTCGATTCCTGTTTGTAATTGTCCTTTTAACAGCGATCGC
GTATTTCGTCTCGCTCAGGCGCAATCACGAATGAATAACGGTTTGGTTGATGCGAGTGATTTTGATGACG
AGCGTAATGGCTGGCCTGTTGAACAAGTCTGGAAAGAAATGCATAAACTTTTGCCATTCTCACCGGATTC
AGTCGTCACTCATGGTGATTTCTCACTTGATAACCTTATTTTTGACGAGGGGAAATTAATAGGTTGTATT
GATGTTGGACGAGTCGGAATCGCAGACCGATACCAGGATCTTGCCATCCTATGGAACTGCCTCGGTGAGT
TTTCTCCTTCATTACAGAAACGGCTTTTTCAAAAATATGGTATTGATAATCCTGATATGAATAAATTGCA
GTTTCATTTGATGCTCGATGAGTTTTTCTAATCAGAATTGGTTAATTGGTTGTAACACTGGCAGAGCATT
ACGCTGACTTGACGGGACGGCGCAAGCTCATGACCAAAATCCCTTAACGTGAGTTACGCGTCGTTCCACT
GAGCGTCAGACCCCGTAGAAAAGATCAAAGGATCTTCTTGAGATCCTTTTTTTCTGCGCGTAATCTGCTG
CTTGCAAACAAAAAAACCACCGCTACCAGCGGTGGTTTGTTTGCCGGATCAAGAGCTACCAACTCTTTTT
CCGAAGGTAACTGGCTTCAGCAGAGCGCAGATACCAAATACTGTCCTTCTAGTGTAGCCGTAGTTAGGCC
ACCACTTCAAGAACTCTGTAGCACCGCCTACATACCTCGCTCTGCTAATCCTGTTACCAGTGGCTGCTGC
CAGTGGCGATAAGTCGTGTCTTACCGGGTTGGACTCAAGACGATAGTTACCGGATAAGGCGCAGCGGTCG
GGCTGAACGGGGGGTTCGTGCACACAGCCCAGCTTGGAGCGAACGACCTACACCGAACTGAGATACCTAC
AGCGTGAGCATTGAGAAAGCGCCACGCTTCCCGAAGGGAGAAAGGCGGACAGGTATCCGGTAAGCGGCAG
GGTCGGAACAGGAGAGCGCACGAGGGAGCTTCCAGGGGGAAACGCCTGGTATCTTTATAGTCCTGTCGGG
TTTCGCCACCTCTGACTTGAGCGTCGATTTTTGTGATGCTCGTCAGGGGGGCGGAGCCTATGGAAAAACG
CCAGCAACGCGGCCTTTTTACGGTTCCTGGCCTTTTGCTGGCCTTTTGCTCACATGTTCTTTCCTGCGTT
ATCCCCTGATTCTGTGGATAACCGTATTACCGCCTTTGAGTGAGCTGATACCGCTCGCCGCAGCCGAACG
ACCGAGCGCAGCGAGTCAGTGAGCGAGGAAGCGGAAGAGCGCCCAATACGCAAACCGCCTCTCCCCGCGC
GTTGGCCGATTCATTAATGCAGCTGGCACGACAGGTTTCCCGACTGGAAAGCGGGCAGTGAGCGCAACGC
AATTAATACGCGTACCGCTAGCCAGGAAGAGTTTGTAGAAACGCAAAAAGGCCATCCGTCAGGATGGCCT
TCTGCTTAGTTTGATGCCTGGCAGTTTATGGCGGGCGTCCTGCCCGCCACCCTCCGGGCCGTTGCTTCAC
AACGTTCAAATCCGCTCCCGGCGGATTTGTCCTACTCAGGAGAGCGTTCACCGACAAACAACAGATAAAA
CGAAAGGCCCAGTCTTCCGACTGAGCCTTTCGTTTTATTTGATGCCTGGCAGTTCCCTACTCTCGCGTTA
ACGCTAGCATGGATGTTTTCCCAGTCACGACGTTGTAAAACGACGGCCAGTCTTAAGCTCGGGCCC
Features (pLannotate 1.2.2; 11 found; start..end, strand, type, name):
      1..100     +  protein_bind   attL1: mutant version of attL; recombination site for the Gateway® LR reaction LR Clonase™
    112..132     +  RBS            RBS: efficient ribosome binding site from bacteriophage T7 gene 10 (Olins and Rangwala, 1989)
    142..753     +  CDS            DL: YABDL_ORYSJ - Experimental evidence at protein level: Swiss-Prot protein existence level 1. Regulates carpel specification in flower development. Severe or intermediate mutation in DL causes complete or partial homeotic conversion of carpels into stamens without affecting the identities of other floral organs. Interacts antagonistically with class B genes and controls floral meristem determinacy. Regulates midrib formation in leaves probably by inducing cell proliferation in the central region of the leaf. From Oryza sativa subsp. japonica (Rice).
    773..872     -  protein_bind   attL2: mutant version of attL; recombination site for the Gateway® LR reaction LR Clonase™
    890..908     -  promoter       T7 promoter: promoter for bacteriophage T7 RNA polymerase
   1042..1851    +  CDS            KanR: aminoglycoside phosphotransferase; aph(3')-Ia; confers resistance to kanamycin in bacteria or G418 (Geneticin®) in eukaryotes
   1998..2586    +  rep_origin     ori: high-copy-number ColE1/pMB1/pBR322/pUC origin of replication
   2769..2861    +  CDS            lacI (fragment): lac repressor; lacI; The lac repressor binds to the lac operator to inhibit transcription in E. coli. This inhibition can be relieved by adding lactose or isopropyl-β-D-thiogalactopyranoside (IPTG).
   2916..2943    -  terminator     rrnB T2 terminator: transcription terminator T2 from the E. coli rrnB gene
   3075..3118    +  terminator     rrnB T1 terminator: Escherichia coli rrnB; transcription terminator T1 from the E. coli rrnB gene
   3165..3201    -  CDS            lacZα (fragment): LacZα fragment of β-galactosidase; lacZ fragment
