[The description below was written by a language model from this plasmid's Addgene catalogue record and pLannotate feature annotations shown in this document.]
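Description:
pUT1437-HQ858739 is a Gateway entry clone built on the commercial pENTR/SD backbone and carrying the coding sequence of a maize (Zea mays) C2C2-YABBY family transcription factor. It belongs to a maize transcription factor ORF collection assembled for functional genomics. The plasmid is maintained in E. coli under kanamycin selection through an aminoglycoside phosphotransferase (KanR) gene. It replicates from a ColE1/pUC-type origin, which the feature annotation describes as high copy, although the catalogue entry lists the plasmid as low copy. The annotated sequence is 3,216 nt, consistent with the stated 2,601 bp backbone plus a 615 bp insert.

The ORF was PCR-amplified from a full-length cDNA template and retains its native stop codon, so it suits native or N-terminally tagged expression after transfer, but not C-terminal fusions. It sits between attL1 and attL2 sites, which allow LR Clonase-mediated recombination into any attR-containing destination vector. Just upstream of the ORF lies the bacteriophage T7 gene 10 ribosome binding site characteristic of the SD version of the backbone, which supports translation in bacterial expression destinations. Automated annotation matches the ORF to the rice DROOPING LEAF (DL) YABBY protein, a regulator of carpel specification and leaf midrib formation. This reflects sequence similarity only, and the record does not establish the function of the maize gene.

A T7 promoter lies beyond attL2 and points back toward the insert, while rrnB T1 and T2 terminators upstream of attL1 insulate the cassette from read-through transcription. The short lacI and lacZα fragments are backbone remnants. The entry vector has no promoter for plant or other eukaryotic expression, so the clone serves as a shuttle source of the ORF for downstream expression, interaction or DNA-binding studies.
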