Addgene plasmid #27821: pUT1437-HQ858739
Depositing lab: John Gray & Erich Grotewold. Depositing organization: University of Toledo. Publication: The Maize TFome--development of a transcription factor open reading frame collection for functional genomics. Burdo B, Gray J, Goetting-Minesky MP, Wittler B, Hunt M, Li T, Velliquette D, Thomas J, Gentzel I, dos Santos Brito M, Mejia-Guerra MK, Connolly LN, Qaisi D, Li W, Casas MI, Doseff AI, Grotewold E. Plant J. 2014 Oct;80(2):356-66. doi: 10.1111/tpj.12623. Epub 2014 Aug 26. PubMed 25053252.
Backbone
  Vector backbone: pENTR/SD
  Backbone manufacturer: Invitrogen
  Backbone size w/o insert (bp): 2601
  Vector type: Entry vector
Growth in bacteria
  Bacterial resistance: Kanamycin, 50 μg/mL
  Growth temperature: 37°C
  Growth strain: DH5alpha
  Growth instructions: E. coli TOP10
  Copy number: Low Copy
Gene/Insert
  Gene/Insert name: C2C2-YABBY transcription factor from DV512085
  Species: Zea mays
  Insert size (bp): 615
  GenBank ID: HQ858739
  Cloning method: Restriction Enzyme
  Sequencing primers: 5′ M13 For; 3′ M13 Rev
Terms and licenses: Academic/Nonprofit Terms; Industry Terms: Not Available to Industry
Depositor comments: This CDS was amplified using PCR from a full length cDNA template from the Maize Full-length cDNA Project (www.maizecdna.org) and the PCR product included the stop codon. The PCR product was cloned into a Gateway pENTR/SD vector. Further information on this gene may be obtained at www.grassius.org using the GenBank number. (The second half of the plasmid name is the GenBank Number for the sequence of the insert)
How to cite: pUT1437-HQ858739 was a gift from John Gray & Erich Grotewold (Addgene plasmid # 27821 ; http://n2t.net/addgene:27821 ; RRID:Addgene_27821)
