>Addgene plasmid #27821 | pUT1437-HQ858739 | addgene partial sequence | sequence record 34111 | 27821 with M13pUC-fwd
CCAATAATGATTTTATTTTGACTGATAGTGACCTGTTCGTTGCAACAAATTGATGAGCAATGCTTTTTTA
TAATGCCAACTTTGTACAAAAAAGCAGGCTCCGCGGCCGCCTTGTTTAACTTTAAGAAGGAGCCCTTCAC
CATGGATATGGTTTCGCAGTCCGAGCACCTGTGCTACGTCCGCTGCACCTACTGCAACACCGTGCTCGCG
GTTGGGGTTCCATGCAAGAGGCTGATGGACACGGTGACTGTCAAGTGCGGCCACTGCAACAACCTCTCCT
ACCTCAGTCCACGGCCCCCCATGGTGCAGCCGCTCTCGCCGACTGATCACCCTTTGGGGCCATTCCAGTG
TCAGGGACCCTGCAACGACTGCAGGAGGAACCAACCGCTGCCGCTGGCTTCGCCGTCATCAACTGAGCTA
AGCCCGAGAATGCCCTTCGTAGTCAAGCCCCCGGAGAAGAAACACCGCCTCCCATCTGCTTATAATCGCT
TCATGAGGGAGGAGATTCAGCGCATCAAAGCTGCGAAGCCAGATATCCCTCACAGGGAGGCCTTCAGCAT
GGCTGCCAAGAATTGGGCAAAGTGTGACCCGCGCTGCTCGACGGCTGCCTCTACCGAAACTTCTAACAGC
GCTCCTGCTGAGCCTAGAGTTGTGCCCACTCCCCAGTTAACTGAGCCACGCTTTGACCTGGAGGATAGGG
CCAAGGGGCAAGTCATTGAGAGCTTCGACATCTTCAAGCATATTGAGCGCAGCATCAAGGGTGGGCGCGC
CGACCCAGCTTTCTTGTACAAAGTTGGCATTATAAGAAAGCATTGCTTATCAATTTGTTGCAACGAACAG
GTCACTATCAGTCAAAATAAAATCATTATTTGCCATCCAGC
